Addgene plasmid #207173: pLV-tet2puro-gal4DBD-HIFCAD
Purpose: Dox Inducible Expression Plasmid for gal4DBD-HIF-CAD
Depositing lab: David Bersten. Depositing organization: Adelaide University. Publication: dFLASH; dual FLuorescent transcription factor Activity Sensor for Histone integrated live-cell reporting and high-content screening. Allen TP, Roennfeldt AE, Reckdharajkumar M, Liu M, Quinn RJ, Russell DL, Peet DJ, Whitelaw ML, Bersten DC. bioRxiv 2023.11.21.568191 10.1101/2023.11.21.568191.
Backbone
  Vector backbone: pLV-TET2Puro (Gateway)
  Backbone manufacturer: inhouse
  Vector type: Mammalian Expression, Lentiviral ; Dox Inducible
  Selectable markers: Puromycin
Growth in bacteria
  Bacterial resistance: Ampicillin, 100 μg/mL
  Growth temperature: 37°C
  Growth strain: NEB Stable
  Copy number: High Copy
Gene/Insert
  Gene/Insert name: Gal4DBD-HIF1a-CAD
  Species: H. sapiens (human), Synthetic
  Promoter: TRE3G
  Tag / fusion protein: 2x Myc
  Cloning method: Gateway Cloning
  Sequencing primers: 5′ NA
Terms and licenses: Academic/Nonprofit Terms; Industry Terms: Not Available to Industry
Depositor comments: The Bersten Lab uses DH5alpha cells for transformation. Plasmid can be grown in NEB Stable but this is not required as this Lenti backbone is observed to be very stable. Please visit https://doi.org/10.1101/2023.11.21.568191 for bioRxiv preprint.
How to cite: pLV-tet2puro-gal4DBD-HIFCAD was a gift from David Bersten (Addgene plasmid # 207173 ; http://n2t.net/addgene:207173 ; RRID:Addgene_207173)
