[The description below was written by a language model from this plasmid's Addgene catalogue record and pLannotate feature annotations shown in this document.]
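Description:
pLV-tet2puro-gal4DBD-HIFCAD is a 10.5 kb all-in-one, doxycycline-inducible lentiviral expression plasmid built on an in-house Gateway-compatible backbone (pLV-TET2Puro). It is propagated in E. coli through a high-copy ColE1/pUC-type origin with ampicillin resistance. The viral portion has a third-generation, self-inactivating layout. An RSV promoter drives a truncated HIV-1 5' LTR, followed by the Ψ packaging signal, a gag fragment, the RRE for Rev-dependent export and the cPPT/CTS, and the genome ends in a ΔU3 3' LTR with an SV40 poly(A) signal. Short hits to oriP, TcR, lac and SV40 promoter sequences in the feature table appear to be backbone remnants.

Two expression units sit between the LTRs. The first is a TRE3G promoter driving the insert, which is flanked by attB1 and attB2 sites left by Gateway recombination. The insert fuses the yeast GAL4 DNA-binding domain to the C-terminal transactivation domain (CAD) of HIF-1α. The catalogue lists the insert as human and synthetic, although the automated annotation matched this segment to the mouse Hif1a entry. A 2x Myc tag is recorded in the catalogue but is not annotated in the feature table. The second unit uses the EF-1α promoter with intron sequence to constitutively express a reverse tetracycline transactivator (annotated as rtTA3 with VP16-derived activation repeats). This is followed by puromycin N-acetyltransferase for selecting transduced cells and by a hepatitis B virus post-transcriptional regulatory element. How the transactivator and puromycin genes are linked is not annotated.

Adding doxycycline lets the transactivator switch on TRE3G and produce the GAL4DBD-HIF-CAD chimera. This synthetic transcription factor acts on GAL4-responsive reporters, and the associated publication describes the dFLASH fluorescent transcription factor activity sensor system for live-cell reporting and high-content screening.
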