Features (pLannotate 1.2.2; 37 found; start..end, strand, type, name):
      4..110     +  rep_origin     mini-oriP (fragment): internally truncated variant of the Epstein-Barr virus oriP replication origin (Tanaka et al., 1999)
    120..158     -  CDS            TcR (fragment): tetracycline efflux protein; tet; confers resistance to tetracycline
    159..180     +  protein_bind   CAP binding site: CAP binding activates transcription in the presence of cAMP. E. coli catabolite activator protein
    195..225     +  promoter       lac promoter: promoter for the E. coli lac operon
    233..249     +  protein_bind   lac operator: The lac repressor binds to the lac operator to inhibit transcription in E. coli. This inhibition can be relieved by adding lactose or isopropyl-β-D-thiogalactopyranoside (IPTG). lac repressor encoded by lacI
    294..312     +  promoter       T3 promoter: promoter for bacteriophage T3 RNA polymerase
    340..566     +  promoter       RSV promoter: Rous sarcoma virus enhancer/promoter
    567..747     +  LTR            5' LTR (truncated): truncated 5' long terminal repeat (LTR) from HIV-1
    794..919     +  misc_feature   HIV-1 Ψ: packaging signal of human immunodeficiency virus type 1
    903..1266    +  CDS            HIV-1 gag (fragment): gag protein from human immunodeficiency virus 1; gag
   1412..1645    +  misc_feature   RRE: The Rev response element (RRE) of HIV-1 allows for Rev-dependent mRNA export from the nucleus to the cytoplasm.
   2022..2122    +  CDS            Rev (fragment): human immunodeficiency virus 1 (HIV-1) Rev protein; rev; enhances nuclear export of unspliced and incompletely spliced viral mRNAs
   2136..2253    +  misc_feature   cPPT/CTS: central polypurine tract and central termination sequence of HIV-1
   2266..2644    +  promoter       TRE3G promoter: 3rd-generation Tet-responsive promoter that can be activated by binding of Tet-On® 3G
   2686..2710    +  protein_bind   attB1: mutant version of attB; recombination site for the Gateway® BP reaction BP Clonase™
   2784..3224    +  CDS            GAL4 DNA binding domain: DNA binding domain of the GAL4 transcriptional activator; Saccharomyces cerevisiae GAL4 (truncated)
   3189..3572    +  CDS            Hif1a (fragment): HIF1A_MOUSE - Experimental evidence at protein level: Swiss-Prot protein existence level 1. Functions as a master transcriptional regulator of the adaptive response to hypoxia (PubMed:15225651, PubMed:17981124, PubMed:22009797). Under hypoxic conditions, activates the transcription of over 40 genes, including erythropoietin, glucose transporters, glycolytic enzymes, vascular endothelial growth factor, HILPDA, and other genes whose protein products increase oxygen delivery or facilitate metabolic adaptation to hypoxia (PubMed:15225651, PubMed:17981124, PubMed:22009797). Plays an essential role
   3600..3624    -  protein_bind   attB2: mutant version of attB; recombination site for the Gateway® BP reaction BP Clonase™
   3685..3751    +  CDS            small t antigen (fragment): SV40 (simian virus 40) small t antigen
   3777..3988    +  promoter       EF-1α core promoter: core promoter for human elongation factor EF-1α
   3989..4098    +  intron         EF-1α intron A (fragment): intron upstream of the start codon of human EF-1α
   4732..4935    +  intron         EF-1α intron A: truncated intron upstream of the start codon of human EF-1α
   5017..5041    +  protein_bind   attB1: mutant version of attB; recombination site for the Gateway® BP reaction BP Clonase™
   5087..5784    +  CDS            rtTA3 (fragment): reverse tetracycline transactivator 3 activates expression from Tet-responsive promoters in the presence of doxycycline
   5714..5824    +  CDS            VP48: 3 tandem repeats of the minimal activation domain of herpes simplex virus VP16 (Cheng et al., 2013)
   5879..6475    +  CDS            PuroR: puromycin N-acetyltransferase; pac from Streptomyces alboniger; confers resistance to puromycin
   6482..6637    +  CDS            HBsAg (S) (fragment): major/small (S) envelope protein of hepatitis B virus hepatitis B surface antigen
   6952..7210    +  ncRNA          HBV PRE 1151-1410: Accession: RF02816 - Hepatitis B virus post-transcriptional regulatory element 1151-1410
   7176..7616    +  CDS            X: X_HBVD3 - Experimental evidence at protein level: Swiss-Prot protein existence level 1. Multifunctional protein that plays a role in silencing host antiviral defenses and promoting viral transcription. Does not seem to be essential for HBV infection. May be directly involved in development of cirrhosis and liver cancer (hepatocellular carcinoma). Most of cytosolic activities involve modulation of cytosolic calcium. The effect on apoptosis is controversial depending on the cell types in which the studies have been conducted. May induce apoptosis by localizing in mitochondria and causing loss of
   7638..7706    +  CDS            nef (fragment): NEF_HV1Z2 - Experimental evidence at protein level: Swiss-Prot protein existence level 1. Extracellular Nef protein targets CD4(+) T-lymphocytes for apoptosis by interacting with CXCR4 surface receptors. From Human immunodeficiency virus type 1 group M subtype D (isolate Z2/CDC-Z34) (HIV-1).
   7708..7941    +  LTR            3' LTR (ΔU3): self-inactivating 3' long terminal repeat (LTR) from HIV-1
   8013..8134    +  polyA_signal   SV40 poly(A) signal: SV40 polyadenylation signal
   8154..8258    +  promoter       SV40 promoter (fragment): SV40 early promoter
   8606..8710    +  promoter       AmpR promoter: bla
   8711..9571    +  CDS            AmpR: β-lactamase; bla; confers resistance to ampicillin, carbenicillin, and related antibiotics
   9742..10330   +  rep_origin     ori: high-copy-number ColE1/pMB1/pBR322/pUC origin of replication
  10376..3       -  CDS            TcR (fragment) (across the origin): tetracycline efflux protein; tet; confers resistance to tetracycline
>Addgene plasmid #207173 | pLV-tet2puro-gal4DBD-HIFCAD | addgene full sequence | sequence record 412947 | Addgene NGS Result
CGATAACCCTAATTCGATAGCATATGCTTCCCGTTGGGTAACATATGCTATTGAATTAGGGTTAGTCTGG
ATAGTATATACTACTACCCGGGAAGCATATGCTACCCGTTTAGGGTTCACCGGTGATGCCGGCCACGATG
CGTCCGGCGTAGAGGATCTAATGTGAGTTAGCTCACTCATTAGGCACCCCAGGCTTTACACTTTATGCTT
CCGGCTCGTATGTTGTGTGGAATTGTGAGCGGATAACAATTTCACACAGGAAACAGCTATGACCATGATT
ACGCCAAGCGCGCAATTAACCCTCACTAAAGGGAACAAAAGCTGGAGCTGCAAGCTTAATGTAGTCTTAT
GCAATACTCTTGTAGTCTTGCAACATGGTAACGATGAGTTAGCAACATGCCTTACAAGGAGAGAAAAAGC
ACCGTGCATGCCGATTGGTGGAAGTAAGGTGGTACGATCGTGCCTTATTAGGAAGGCAACAGACGGGTCT
GACATGGATTGGACGAACCACTGAATTGCCGCATTGCAGAGATATTGTATTTAAGTGCCTAGCTCGATAC
ATAAACGGGTCTCTCTGGTTAGACCAGATCTGAGCCTGGGAGCTCTCTGGCTAACTAGGGAACCCACTGC
TTAAGCCTCAATAAAGCTTGCCTTGAGTGCTTCAAGTAGTGTGTGCCCGTCTGTTGTGTGACTCTGGTAA
CTAGAGATCCCTCAGACCCTTTTAGTCAGTGTGGAAAATCTCTAGCAGTGGCGCCCGAACAGGGACTTGA
AAGCGAAAGGGAAACCAGAGGAGCTCTCTCGACGCAGGACTCGGCTTGCTGAAGCGCGCACGGCAAGAGG
CGAGGGGCGGCGACTGGTGAGTACGCCAAAAATTTTGACTAGCGGAGGCTAGAAGGAGAGAGATGGGTGC
GAGAGCGTCAGTATTAAGCGGGGGAGAATTAGATCGCGATGGGAAAAAATTCGGTTAAGGCCAGGGGGAA
AGAAAAAATATAAATTAAAACATATAGTATGGGCAAGCAGGGAGCTAGAACGATTCGCAGTTAATCCTGG
CCTGTTAGAAACATCAGAAGGCTGTAGACAAATACTGGGACAGCTACAACCATCCCTTCAGACAGGATCA
GAAGAACTTAGATCATTATATAATACAGTAGCAACCCTCTATTGTGTGCATCAAAGGATAGAGATAAAAG
ACACCAAGGAAGCTTTAGACAAGATAGAGGAAGAGCAAAACAAAAGTAAGACCACCGCACAGCAAGCGGC
CGCTGATCTTCAGACCTGGAGGAGGAGATATGAGGGACAATTGGAGAAGTGAATTATATAAATATAAAGT
AGTAAAAATTGAACCATTAGGAGTAGCACCCACCAAGGCAAAGAGAAGAGTGGTGCAGAGAGAAAAAAGA
GCAGTGGGAATAGGAGCTTTGTTCCTTGGGTTCTTGGGAGCAGCAGGAAGCACTATGGGCGCAGCGTCAA
TGACGCTGACGGTACAGGCCAGACAATTATTGTCTGGTATAGTGCAGCAGCAGAACAATTTGCTGAGGGC
TATTGAGGCGCAACAGCATCTGTTGCAACTCACAGTCTGGGGCATCAAGCAGCTCCAGGCAAGAATCCTG
GCTGTGGAAAGATACCTAAAGGATCAACAGCTCCTGGGGATTTGGGGTTGCTCTGGAAAACTCATTTGCA
CCACTGCTGTGCCTTGGAATGCTAGTTGGAGTAATAAATCTCTGGAACAGATTTGGAATCACACGACCTG
GATGGAGTGGGACAGAGAAATTAACAATTACACAAGCTTAATACACTCCTTAATTGAAGAATCGCAAAAC
CAGCAAGAAAAGAATGAACAAGAATTATTGGAATTAGATAAATGGGCAAGTTTGTGGAATTGGTTTAACA
TAACAAATTGGCTGTGGTATATAAAATTATTCATAATGATAGTAGGAGGCTTGGTAGGTTTAAGAATAGT
TTTTGCTGTACTTTCTATAGTGAATAGAGTTAGGCAGGGATATTCACCATTATCGTTTCAGACCCACCTC
CCAACCCCGAGGGGACCCGACAGGCCCGAAGGAATAGAAGAAGAAGGTGGAGAGAGAGACAGAGACAGAT
CCATTCGATTAGTGAACGGATCTCGACGGTATCGGTTTTAAAAGAAAAGGGGGGATTGGGGGGTACAGTG
CAGGGGAAAGAATAGTAGACATAATAGCAACAGACATACAAACTAAAGAATTACAAAAACAAATTACAAA
AATTCAAAATTTTATCGATACCGTCGAGTTTACTCCCTATCAGTGATAGAGAACGTATGAAGAGTTTACT
CCCTATCAGTGATAGAGAACGTATGCAGACTTTACTCCCTATCAGTGATAGAGAACGTATAAGGAGTTTA
CTCCCTATCAGTGATAGAGAACGTATGACCAGTTTACTCCCTATCAGTGATAGAGAACGTATCTACAGTT
TACTCCCTATCAGTGATAGAGAACGTATATCCAGTTTACTCCCTATCAGTGATAGAGAACGTATAAGCTT
TAGGCGTGTACGGTGGGCGCCTATAAAAGCAGAGCTCGTTTAGTGAACCGTCAGATCGCCTGGAGCAATT
CCACAACACTTTTGTCTTATACCAACTTTCCGTACCACTTCCTACCCTCGTAAAGTCGACACCGGGGCCC
AGATCTATCGATCGGCCGGATATCAACAAGTTTGTACAAAAAAGCAGGCTTTAAAGGAACCAATTCAGTC
GACTGGATCCGGTACCGAGCTCGGATCTAAGCTTGAAGCAAGCCTCCTGAAAGATGAAGCTACTGTCTTC
TATCGAACAAGCATGCGATATTTGCCGACTTAAAAAGCTCAAGTGCTCCAAAGAAAAACCGAAGTGCGCC
AAGTGTCTGAAGAACAACTGGGAGTGTCGCTACTCTCCCAAAACCAAAAGGTCTCCGCTGACTAGGGCAC
ATCTGACAGAAGTGGAATCAAGGCTAGAAAGACTGGAACAGCTATTTCTACTGATTTTTCCTCGAGAAGA
CCTTGACATGATTTTGAAAATGGATTCTTTACAGGATATAAAAGCATTGTTAACAGGATTATTTGTACAA
GATAATGTGAATAAAGATGCCGTCACAGATAGATTGGCTTCAGTGGAGACTGATATGCCTCTAACATTGA
GACAGCATAGAATAAGTGCGACATCATCATCGGAAGAGAGTAGTAACAAAGGTCAAAGACAGTTGACTGT
ATCGGAATTCGTTATCCGACCAGAACAAAAGTTGATTTCTGAAGAAGATTTGTCACTTTTTCAAGCAGTA
GGAATTGGAACATTATTACAGCAGCCAGACGATCATGCAGCTACTACATCACTTTCTTGGAAACGTGTAA
AAGGATGCAAATCTAGTGAACAGAATGGAATGGAGCAAAAGACAATTATTTTAATACCCTCTGATTTAGC
ATGTAGACTGCTGGGGCAATCAATGGATGAAAGTGGATTACCACAGCTGACCAGTTATGATTGTGAAGTT
AATGCTCCTATACAAGGCAGCAGAAACTTACTGCAGGGTGAAGAATTACTCAGAGCTTTGGATCAAGTTA
ACTGACGCGGCCGCACTCGAGATATCTAGACCCAGCTTTCTTGTACAAAGTGGTTGATATCACGCGTACC
GTCGACCTCGACTGATCGGGAGATCTCGACCGAGCTTTGCAAAGATGGATAAAGTTTTAAACAGAGAGGA
ATCTTTGCAGCTAATGGACCTTCTAGGTCTTGAAAGGAGTGGGAATTGGCTCCGGTGCCCGTCAGTGGGC
AGAGCGCACATCGCCCACAGTCCCCGAGAAGTTGGGGGGAGGGGTCGGCAATTGAACCGGTGCCTAGAGA
AGGTGGCGCGGGGTAAACTGGGAAAGTGATGTCGTGTACTGGCTCCGCCTTTTTCCCGAGGGTGGGGGAG
AACCGTATATAAGTGCAGTAGTCGCCGTGAACGTTCTTTTTCGCAACGGGTTTGCCGCCAGAACACAGGT
AAGTGCCGTGTGTGGTTCCCGCGGGCCTGGCCTCTTTACGGGTTATGGCCCTTGCGTGCCTTGAATTACT
TCCACCTGGCTGCAGTACGTGATTCTTGATCCCGAGCTTCGGGTTGGAAGTGGGTGGGAGAGTTCGAGGC
CTTGCGCTTAAGGAGCCCCTTCGCCTCGTGCTTGAGTTGAGGCCTGGCCTGGGCGCTGGGGCCGCCGCGT
GCGAATCTGGTGGCACCTTCGCGCCTGTCTCGCTGCTTTCGATAAGTCTCTAGCCATTTAAAATTTTTGA
TGACCTGCTGCGACGCTTTTTTTCTGGCAAGATAGTCTTGTAAATGCGGGCCAAGATCGATCTGCACACT
GGTATTTCGGTTTTTGGGGCCGCGGGCGGCGACGGGGCCCGTGCGTCCCAGCGCACATGTTCGGCGAGGC
GGGGCCTGCGAGCGCGGCCACCGAGAATCGGACGGGGGTAGTCTCAAGCTGGCCGGCCTGCTCTGGTGCC
TGGCCTCGCGCCGCCGTGTATCGCCCCGCCCTGGGCGGCAAGGCTGGCCCGGTCGGCACCAGTTGCGTGA
GCGGAAAGATGGCCGCTTCCCGGCCCTGCTGCAGGGAGCTCAAAATGGAGGACGCGGCGCTCGGGAGAGC
GGGCGGGTGAGTCACCCACACAAAGGAAAAGGGCCTTTCCGTCCTCAGCCGTCGCTTCATGTGACTCCAC
GGAGTACCGGGCGCCGTCCAGGCACCTCGATTAGTTCTCGATCGAGCTTTTGGAGTACGTCGTCTTTAGG
TTGGGGGGAGGGGTTTTATGCGATGGAGTTTCCCCACACTGAGTGGGTGGAGACTGAAGTTAGGCCAGCT
TGGCACTTGATGTAATTCTCCTTGGAATTTGCCCTTTTTGAGTTTGGATCTTGGTTCATTCTCAAGCCTC
AGACAGTGGTTCAAAGTTTTTTTCTTCCATTTCAGGTGTCGTGAGGAATTAGCTTGACCAAGCTTGGTAC
CGAGCTCGGATCCACTAGTAACGGCCGCCAGTGTGCTGGAATTATCACAAGTTTGTACAAAAAAGCAGGC
TTTAAAGGAACCAATTCAGTCGACTGGATCCGGTACCGAATTCACCATGTCTAGACTGGACAAGAGCAAA
GTCATAAACTCTGCTCTGGAATTACTCAATGGAGTCGGTATCGAAGGCCTGACGACAAGGAAACTCGCTC
AAAAGCTGGGAGTTGAGCAGCCTACCCTGTACTGGCACGTGAAGAACAAGCGGGCCCTGCTCGATGCCCT
GCCAATCGAGATGCTGGACAGGCATCATACCCACTCCTGCCCCCTGGAAGGCGAGTCATGGCAAGACTTT
CTGCGGAACAACGCCAAGTCATACCGCTGTGCTCTCCTCTCACATCGCGACGGGGCTAAAGTGCATCTCG
GCACCCGCCCAACAGAGAAACAGTACGAAACCCTGGAAAATCAGCTCGCGTTCCTGTGTCAGCAAGGCTT
CTCCCTGGAGAACGCACTGTACGCTCTGTCCGCCGTGGGCCACTTTACACTGGGCTGCGTATTGGAGGAA
CAGGAGCATCAAGTAGCAAAAGAGGAAAGAGAGACACCTACCACCGATTCTATGCCCCCACTTCTGAAAC
AAGCAATTGAGCTGTTCGACCGGCAGGGAGCCGAACCTGCCTTCCTTTTCGGCCTGGAACTAATCATATG
TGGCCTGGAGAAACAGCTAAAGTGCGAAAGCGGCGGGCCGACCGACGCCCTTGACGATTTTGACTTAGAC
ATGCTCCCAGCCGATGCCCTTGACGACTTTGACCTTGATATGCTGCCTGCTGACGCTCTTGACGATTTTG
ACCTTGACATGCTCCCCAGGGCCACGAAGCAAGCAGGAGATGTTGAAGAAAACCCCGGGCCTATGGGCAC
CGAGTACAAGCCCACGGTGCGCCTCGCCACCCGCGACGACGTCCCCCGGGCCGTACGCACCCTCGCCGCC
GCGTTCGCCGACTACCCCGCCACGCGCCACACCGTCGACCCGGACCGCCACATCGAGCGGGTCACCGAGC
TGCAAGAACTATTCCTCACGCGCGTCGGGCTCGACATCGGCAAGGTGTGGGTCGCGGACGACGGCGCCGC
GGTGGCGGTCTGGACCACGCCGGAGAGCGTCGAAGCGGGGGCGGTGTTCGCCGAGATCGGCCCGCGCATG
GCCGAGTTGAGCGGTTCCCGGCTGGCCGCGCAGCAACAGATGGAAGGCCTCCTGGCGCCGCACCGGCCCA
AGGAGCCCGCGTGGTTCCTGGCCACCGTCGGCGTCTCGCCCGACCACCAGGGCAAGGGTCTGGGCAGCGC
CGTCGTGCTCCCCGGAGTGGAGGCGGCCGAGCGCGCCGGGGTGCCCGCCTTCCTGGAGACCTCCGCGCCC
CGCAACCTCCCCTTCTACGAGCGGCTCGGCTTCACCGTCACCGCCGACGTCGAGGTGCCCGAAGGACCGC
GCACCTGGTGCATGACCCGCAAGCCCGGTGCCTGAGCTAGCCTAGTGCCATTTGTTCAGTGGTTCGTAGG
GCTTTCCCCCACTGTTTGGCTTTCAGTTATATGGATGATGTGGTATTGGGGGCCAAGTCTGTACAGCATC
TTGAGTCCCTTTTTACCGCTGTTACCAATTTTCTTTTGTCTTTGGGTATACATTTAAACCCTAACAAAAC
AAAGAGATGGGGTTACTCTCTAAATTTTATGGGTTATGTCATTGGATGTTATGGGTCCTTGCCACAAGAA
CACATCATACAAAAAATCAAAGAATGTTTTAGAAAACTTCCTATTAACAGGCCTATTGATTGGAAAGTAT
GTCAACGAATTGTGGGTCTTTTGGGTTTTGCTGCCCCTTTTACACAATGTGGTTATCCTGCGTTGATGCC
TTTGTATGCATGTATTCAATCTAAGCAGGCTTTCACTTTCTCGCCAACTTACAAGGCCTTTCTGTGTAAA
CAATACCTGAACCTTTACCCCGTTGCCCGGCAACGGCCAGGTCTGTGCCAAGTGTTTGCTGACGCAACCC
CCACTGGCTGGGGCTTGGTCATGGGCCATCAGCGCATGCGTGGAACCTTTTCGGCTCCTCTGCCGATCCA
TACTGCGGAACTCCTAGCCGCTTGTTTTGCTCGCAGCAGGTCTGGAGCAAACATTATCGGGACTGATAAC
TCTGTTGTCCTATCCCGCAAATATACATCGTTTCCATGGCTGCTAGGCTGTGCTGCCAACTGGATCCTGC
GCGGGACGTCCTTTGTTTACGTCCCGTCGGCGCTGAATCCTGCGGACGACCCTTCTCGGGGTCGCTTGGG
ACTCTCTCGTCCCCTTCTCCGTCTGCCGTTCCGACCGACCACGGGGCGCACCTCTCTTTACGCGGACTCC
CCGTCTGTGCCTTCTCATCTGCCGGACCGTGTGCACTTCGCTTCACCTCTGCACGTCGCATGGAGACCAC
CGTGAACGCCCACCAAATATTGCCCAAGGTCTTACATAAGAGGACTCTTGGACTCTCAGCAATGTCAACG
ACCGACCTTGAGGCATACTTCAAAGACTGTTTGTTTAAAGACTGGGAGGAGTTGGGGGAGGAGATTAGGT
TAAAGGTCTTTGTACTAGGAGGCTGTAGGCATAAATTGGTCTGCGCACCAGCACCATGGCGCAATCACTA
GAGCGGGGTACCTTTAAGACCAATGACTTACAAGGCAGCTGTAGATCTTAGCCACTTTTTAAAAGAAAAG
GGGGGACTGGAAGGGCTAATTCACTCCCAACGAAGACAAGATCTGCTTTTTGCTTGTACTGGGTCTCTCT
GGTTAGACCAGATCTGAGCCTGGGAGCTCTCTGGCTAACTAGGGAACCCACTGCTTAAGCCTCAATAAAG
CTTGCCTTGAGTGCTTCAAGTAGTGTGTGCCCGTCTGTTGTGTGACTCTGGTAACTAGAGATCCCTCAGA
CCCTTTTAGTCAGTGTGGAAAATCTCTAGCAGTAGTAGTTCATGTCATCTTATTATTCAGTATTTATAAC
TTGCAAAGAAATGAATATCAGAGAGTGAGAGGAACTTGTTTATTGCAGCTTATAATGGTTACAAATAAAG
CAATAGCATCACAAATTTCACAAATAAAGCATTTTTTTCACTGCATTCTAGTTGTGGTTTGTCCAAACTC
ATCAATGTATCTTATCATGTCTGGCTCTAGCTATCCCGCCCCTAACTCCGCCCATCCCGCCCCTAACTCC
GCCCAGTTCCGCCCATTCTCCGCCCCATGGCTGACTAATTTTTTTTATTTATGCAGAGGCCGAGGCCGGA
TCCCTTGAGTGGCTTTCATCCTGGAGCAGACTTTGCAGTCTGTGGACTGCAACACAACATTGCCTTTATG
TGTAACTCTTGGCTGAAGCTCTTACACCAATGCTGGGGGACATGTACCTCCCAGGGGCCCAGGAAGACTA
CGGGAGGCTACACCAACGTCAATCAGAGGGGCCTGTGTAGCTACCGATAAGCGGACCCTCAAGAGGGCAT
TAGCAATAGTGTTTATAAGGCCCCCTTGTTAATTCTTGAAGACGAAAGGGCCTCGTGATACGCCTATTTT
TATAGGTTAATGTCATGATAATAATGGTTTCTTAGACGTCAGGTGGCACTTTTCGGGGAAATGTGCGCGG
AACCCCTATTTGTTTATTTTTCTAAATACATTCAAATATGTATCCGCTCATGAGACAATAACCCTGATAA
ATGCTTCAATAATATTGAAAAAGGAAGAGTATGAGTATTCAACATTTCCGTGTCGCCCTTATTCCCTTTT
TTGCGGCATTTTGCCTTCCTGTTTTTGCTCACCCAGAAACGCTGGTGAAAGTAAAAGATGCTGAAGATCA
GTTGGGTGCACGAGTGGGTTACATCGAACTGGATCTCAACAGCGGTAAGATCCTTGAGAGTTTTCGCCCC
GAAGAACGTTTTCCAATGATGAGCACTTTTAAAGTTCTGCTATGTGGCGCGGTATTATCCCGTGTTGACG
CCGGGCAAGAGCAACTCGGTCGCCGCATACACTATTCTCAGAATGACTTGGTTGAGTACTCACCAGTCAC
AGAAAAGCATCTTACGGATGGCATGACAGTAAGAGAATTATGCAGTGCTGCCATAACCATGAGTGATAAC
ACTGCGGCCAACTTACTTCTGACAACGATCGGAGGACCGAAGGAGCTAACCGCTTTTTTGCACAACATGG
GGGATCATGTAACTCGCCTTGATCGTTGGGAACCGGAGCTGAATGAAGCCATACCAAACGACGAGCGTGA
CACCACGATGCCTGCAGCAATGGCAACAACGTTGCGCAAACTATTAACTGGCGAACTACTTACTCTAGCT
TCCCGGCAACAATTAATAGACTGGATGGAGGCGGATAAAGTTGCAGGACCACTTCTGCGCTCGGCCCTTC
CGGCTGGCTGGTTTATTGCTGATAAATCTGGAGCCGGTGAGCGTGGGTCTCGCGGTATCATTGCAGCACT
GGGGCCAGATGGTAAGCCCTCCCGTATCGTAGTTATCTACACGACGGGGAGTCAGGCAACTATGGATGAA
CGAAATAGACAGATCGCTGAGATAGGTGCCTCACTGATTAAGCATTGGTAACTGTCAGACCAAGTTTACT
CATATATACTTTAGATTGATTTAAAACTTCATTTTTAATTTAAAAGGATCTAGGTGAAGATCCTTTTTGA
TAATCTCATGACCAAAATCCCTTAACGTGAGTTTTCGTTCCACTGAGCGTCAGACCCCGTAGAAAAGATC
AAAGGATCTTCTTGAGATCCTTTTTTTCTGCGCGTAATCTGCTGCTTGCAAACAAAAAAACCACCGCTAC
CAGCGGTGGTTTGTTTGCCGGATCAAGAGCTACCAACTCTTTTTCCGAAGGTAACTGGCTTCAGCAGAGC
GCAGATACCAAATACTGTCCTTCTAGTGTAGCCGTAGTTAGGCCACCACTTCAAGAACTCTGTAGCACCG
CCTACATACCTCGCTCTGCTAATCCTGTTACCAGTGGCTGCTGCCAGTGGCGATAAGTCGTGTCTTACCG
GGTTGGACTCAAGACGATAGTTACCGGATAAGGCGCAGCGGTCGGGCTGAACGGGGGGTTCGTGCACACA
GCCCAGCTTGGAGCGAACGACCTACACCGAACTGAGATACCTACAGCGTGAGCTATGAGAAAGCGCCACG
CTTCCCGAAGGGAGAAAGGCGGACAGGTATCCGGTAAGCGGCAGGGTCGGAACAGGAGAGCGCACGAGGG
AGCTTCCAGGGGGAAACGCCTGGTATCTTTATAGTCCTGTCGGGTTTCGCCACCTCTGACTTGAGCGTCG
ATTTTTGTGATGCTCGTCAGGGGGGCGGAGCCTATGGAAAAACGCCAGCAACGCGGCCTTTTTACGGTTC
CTGGCCTTTTGCTGGCCTTGAAGCTGTCCCTGATGGTCGTCATCTACCTGCCTGGACAGCATGGCCTGCA
ACGCGGGCATCCCGATGCCGCCGGAAGCGAGAAGAATCATAATGGGGAAGGCCATCCAGCCTCGCGTCG
